Addgene plasmid #177912: pcDNA3.1-FRB-Cre-HiBiT
Purpose: FRB-Cre-HiBiT tag
Depositing lab: Masaharu Somiya. Depositing organization: The University of Osaka. Publication: Engineering of Extracellular Vesicles for Small Molecule-Regulated Cargo Loading and Cytoplasmic Delivery of Bioactive Proteins. Somiya M, Kuroda S. Mol Pharm. 2022 May 20. doi: 10.1021/acs.molpharmaceut.2c00192. PubMed 35594496.
Backbone
  Vector backbone: pcDNA3.1
  Vector type: Mammalian Expression
  Selectable markers: Neomycin (select with G418)
Growth in bacteria
  Bacterial resistance: Ampicillin, 100 μg/mL
  Growth temperature: 37°C
  Growth strain: DH5alpha
  Copy number: High Copy
Gene/Insert
  Gene/Insert name: FRB-Cre-HiBiT
  Species: Synthetic
  Promoter: CMV promoter
  Tag / fusion protein: HiBiT tag (C terminal on insert)
  Cloning method: Gibson Cloning
  Sequencing primers: 5′ CMV-F
Terms and licenses: Academic/Nonprofit Terms; Industry Terms: Not Available to Industry
How to cite: pcDNA3.1-FRB-Cre-HiBiT was a gift from Masaharu Somiya (Addgene plasmid # 177912 ; http://n2t.net/addgene:177912 ; RRID:Addgene_177912)
