[The description below was written by a language model from this plasmid's Addgene catalogue record and pLannotate feature annotations shown in this document.]
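Description:
pcDNA3.1-FRB-Cre-HiBiT is a mammalian expression plasmid of about 6.8 kb built on the pcDNA3.1 backbone. It is propagated in E. coli from a high-copy ColE1/pUC-type origin under ampicillin selection (β-lactamase gene with its own promoter). It also carries an f1 origin, which allows single-stranded DNA production. For selection in mammalian cells, an SV40 enhancer/early promoter drives a neomycin phosphotransferase gene ending in an SV40 polyadenylation signal, giving G418 resistance. The automated annotation also reports several short fragments (bom, a truncated HIV-1 LTR, ble, lacI and lac promoter/operator elements). These appear to be backbone remnants or partial sequence matches rather than functional parts of the design.

The payload is a synthetic fusion open reading frame assembled by Gibson cloning. It is expressed from the human CMV immediate-early enhancer and promoter and terminated by the bovine growth hormone polyadenylation signal; a T7 promoter lies just upstream of the coding region. The fusion places the FKBP-rapamycin binding (FRB) domain of human FRAP at the N-terminus, followed by Cre recombinase from bacteriophage P1. According to the catalogue entry it ends in a C-terminal HiBiT tag, which is too short to have been picked up in the feature table. FRB dimerises with FKBP-containing partners when rapamycin or an analogue is present, so the fusion can be recruited by a small molecule. Cre provides a functional readout through recombination at loxP sites, and HiBiT, a small peptide that complements a larger luciferase fragment, allows luminescent quantification of the protein. The associated publication concerns small-molecule-regulated cargo loading into extracellular vesicles and cytoplasmic delivery of bioactive proteins, which suggests this fusion serves as the loadable cargo, although the record's purpose field simply restates the insert name.
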