Features (pLannotate 1.2.2; 21 found; start..end, strand, type, name):
     28..80      -  misc_feature   bom (fragment): basis of mobility region from pBR322
    235..614     +  enhancer       CMV enhancer: human cytomegalovirus immediate early enhancer
    615..818     +  promoter       CMV promoter: human cytomegalovirus (CMV) immediate early promoter
    814..847     +  LTR            5' LTR (truncated) (fragment): truncated 5' long terminal repeat (LTR) from HIV-1
    863..881     +  promoter       T7 promoter: promoter for bacteriophage T7 RNA polymerase
    995..1273    +  CDS            FRB: FKBP-rapamycin binding domain of human FRAP
   1305..2329    +  CDS            Cre (fragment): site-specific recombinase Cre is a site-specific recombinase from bacteriophage P1. Recombination occurs at loxP sequences.
   2418..2642    +  polyA_signal   bGH poly(A) signal: bovine growth hormone polyadenylation signal
   2646..2667    +  promoter       SV40 promoter (fragment): SV40 enhancer and early promoter
   2688..3116    +  rep_origin     f1 ori (sequence partly withheld): f1 bacteriophage origin of replication; arrow indicates direction of (+) strand synthesis
   3130..3458    +  promoter       SV40 promoter: SV40 enhancer and early promoter
   3525..4316    +  CDS            neo: KKA2_KLEPN - Also known as kan, nptII. Experimental evidence at protein level: Swiss-Prot protein existence level 1. Resistance to kanamycin, neomycin, paromomycin, ribostamycin, butirosin and gentamicin B. From Klebsiella pneumoniae.
   4340..4498    +  CDS            ble (fragment): BLE_KLEPN - Experimental evidence at protein level: Swiss-Prot protein existence level 1. Binding protein with a strong affinity to the bleomycin family of antibiotics. Binds to CL990; an antimitotic-antibiotic compound. From Klebsiella pneumoniae.
   4493..4614    +  polyA_signal   SV40 poly(A) signal: SV40 polyadenylation signal
   4687..4703    -  protein_bind   lac operator: The lac repressor binds to the lac operator to inhibit transcription in E. coli. This inhibition can be relieved by adding lactose or isopropyl-β-D-thiogalactopyranoside (IPTG). lac repressor encoded by lacI
   4711..4741    -  promoter       lac promoter: promoter for the E. coli lac operon
   4756..4777    -  protein_bind   CAP binding site: CAP binding activates transcription in the presence of cAMP. E. coli catabolite activator protein
   4790..4882    -  CDS            lacI (fragment): lac repressor; lacI; The lac repressor binds to the lac operator to inhibit transcription in E. coli. This inhibition can be relieved by adding lactose or isopropyl-β-D-thiogalactopyranoside (IPTG).
   5065..5653    -  rep_origin     ori: high-copy-number ColE1/pMB1/pBR322/pUC origin of replication
   5824..6684    -  CDS            AmpR: β-lactamase; bla; confers resistance to ampicillin, carbenicillin, and related antibiotics
   6685..6789    -  promoter       AmpR promoter: bla
>Addgene plasmid #177912 | pcDNA3.1-FRB-Cre-HiBiT | addgene full sequence | sequence record 357727 | Addgene NGS Result
GACGGATCGGGAGATCTCCCGATCCCCTATGGTGCACTCTCAGTACAATCTGCTCTGATGCCGCATAGTT
AAGCCAGTATCTGCTCCCTGCTTGTGTGTTGGAGGTCGCTGAGTAGTGCGCGAGCAAAATTTAAGCTACA
ACAAGGCAAGGCTTGACCGACAATTGCATGAAGAATCTGCTTAGGGTTAGGCGTTTTGCGCTGCTTCGCG
ATGTACGGGCCAGATATACGCGTTGACATTGATTATTGACTAGTTATTAATAGTAATCAATTACGGGGTC
ATTAGTTCATAGCCCATATATGGAGTTCCGCGTTACATAACTTACGGTAAATGGCCCGCCTGGCTGACCG
CCCAACGACCCCCGCCCATTGACGTCAATAATGACGTATGTTCCCATAGTAACGCCAATAGGGACTTTCC
ATTGACGTCAATGGGTGGAGTATTTACGGTAAACTGCCCACTTGGCAGTACATCAAGTGTATCATATGCC
AAGTACGCCCCCTATTGACGTCAATGACGGTAAATGGCCCGCCTGGCATTATGCCCAGTACATGACCTTA
TGGGACTTTCCTACTTGGCAGTACATCTACGTATTAGTCATCGCTATTACCATGGTGATGCGGTTTTGGC
AGTACATCAATGGGCGTGGATAGCGGTTTGACTCACGGGGATTTCCAAGTCTCCACCCCATTGACGTCAA
TGGGAGTTTGTTTTGGCACCAAAATCAACGGGACTTTCCAAAATGTCGTAACAACTCCGCCCCATTGACG
CAAATGGGCGGTAGGCGTGTACGGTGGGAGGTCTATATAAGCAGAGCTCTCTGGCTAACTAGAGAACCCA
CTGCTTACTGGCTTATCGAAATTAATACGACTCACTATAGGGAGACCCAAGCTGGCTAGCGTTTAAACTT
AAGCTTGGTACCGAGCTCGGATCCACTAGTCCAGTGTGGTGGAATTCTGCAGATATCCAGCACAGTGGCG
GCCGCGCCACCATGATCCTCTGGCATGAGATGTGGCATGAAGGCCTGGAAGAGGCATCTCGTTTGTACTT
TGGGGAAAGGAACGTGAAAGGCATGTTTGAGGTGCTGGAGCCCTTGCATGCTATGATGGAACGGGGCCCC
CAGACTCTGAAGGAAACATCCTTTAATCAGGCCTATGGTCGAGATTTAATGGAGGCCCAAGAGTGGTGCA
GGAAGTACATGAAATCAGGGAATGTCAAGGACCTCACCCAAGCCTGGGACCTCTATTATCATGTGTTCCG
ACGAATCTCAAAGGGTGGTGGAGGCAGTGGCGGTGGAGGCAGCGCCAATTTACTGACCGTACACCAAAAT
TTGCCTGCATTACCGGTCGATGCAACGAGTGATGAGGTTCGCAAGAACCTGATGGACATGTTCAGGGATC
GCCAGGCGTTTTCTGAGCATACCTGGAAAATGCTTCTGTCCGTTTGCCGGTCGTGGGCGGCATGGTGCAA
GTTGAATAACCGGAAATGGTTTCCCGCAGAACCTGAAGATGTTCGCGATTATCTTCTATATCTTCAGGCG
CGCGGTCTGGCAGTAAAAACTATCCAGCAACATTTGGGCCAGCTAAACATGCTTCATCGTCGGTCCGGGC
TGCCACGACCAAGTGACAGCAATGCTGTTTCACTGGTTATGCGGCGGATCCGAAAAGAAAACGTTGATGC
CGGTGAACGTGCAAAACAGGCTCTAGCGTTCGAACGCACTGATTTCGACCAGGTTCGTTCACTCATGGAA
AATAGCGATCGCTGCCAGGATATACGTAATCTGGCATTTCTGGGGATTGCTTATAACACCCTGTTACGTA
TAGCCGAAATTGCCAGGATCAGGGTTAAAGATATCTCACGTACTGACGGTGGGAGAATGTTAATCCATAT
TGGCAGAACGAAAACGCTGGTTAGCACCGCAGGTGTAGAGAAGGCACTTAGCCTGGGGGTAACTAAACTG
GTCGAGCGATGGATTTCCGTCTCTGGTGTAGCTGATGATCCGAATAACTACCTGTTTTGCCGGGTCAGAA
AAAATGGTGTTGCCGCGCCATCTGCCACCAGCCAGCTATCAACTCGCGCCCTGGAAGGGATTTTTGAAGC
AACTCATCGATTGATTTACGGCGCTAAGGATGACTCTGGTCAGAGATACCTGGCCTGGTCTGGACACAGT
GCCCGTGTCGGAGCCGCGCGAGATATGGCCCGCGCTGGAGTTTCAATACCGGAGATCATGCAAGCTGGTG
GCTGGACCAATGTAAATATTGTCATGAACTATATCCGTAACCTGGATAGTGAAACAGGGGCAATGGTGCG
CCTGCTGGAAGATGGCGATGGACCGGTGGTGAGCGGCTGGCGGCTGTTCAAGAAGATTAGCTGACTCGAG
TCTAGAGGGCCCGTTTAAACCCGCTGATCAGCCTCGACTGTGCCTTCTAGTTGCCAGCCATCTGTTGTTT
GCCCCTCCCCCGTGCCTTCCTTGACCCTGGAAGGTGCCACTCCCACTGTCCTTTCCTAATAAAATGAGGA
AATTGCATCGCATTGTCTGAGTAGGTGTCATTCTATTCTGGGGGGTGGGGTGGGGCAGGACAGCAAGGGG
GAGGATTGGGAAGACAATAGCAGGCATGCTGGGGATGCGGTGGGCTCTATGGCTTCTGAGGCGGAAAGAA
CCAGCTGGGGCTCTAGGGGGTATCCCC
[124 nt withheld, positions 2688-2811]
C
[91 nt withheld, positions 2813-2903]
A
[49 nt withheld, positions 2905-2953]
CCTTTGACGTTGGAGTCCACGTTCTTT
[37 nt withheld, positions 2981-3017]
ACCCTATCTCGGTCTATTCTTTTGATTTATAAGGGATTTTGCCGATTTCGGCCTATTGGTTAAAAAATGA
GCTGATTTAACAAAAATTTAACGCGAATTAATTCTGTGGAATGTGTGTCAGTTAGGGTGTGGAAAGTCCC
AGGCTCCCCAGCAGGCAGAAGTATGCAAAGCATGCATCTCAATTAGTCAGCAACCAGGTGTGGAAAGTCC
CCAGGCTCCCCAGCAGGCAGAAGTATGCAAAGCATGCATCTCAATTAGTCAGCAACCATAGTCCCGCCCC
TAACTCCGCCCATCCCGCCCCTAACTCCGCCCAGTTCCGCCCATTCTCCGCCCCATGGCTGACTAATTTT
TTTTATTTATGCAGAGGCCGAGGCCGCCTCTGCCTCTGAGCTATTCCAGAAGTAGTGAGGAGGCTTTTTT
GGAGGCCTAGGCTTTTGCAAAAAGCTCCCGGGAGCTTGTATATCCATTTTCGGATCTGATCAAGAGACAG
GATGAGGATCGTTTCGCATGATTGAACAAGATGGATTGCACGCAGGTTCTCCGGCCGCTTGGGTGGAGAG
GCTATTCGGCTATGACTGGGCACAACAGACAATCGGCTGCTCTGATGCCGCCGTGTTCCGGCTGTCAGCG
CAGGGGCGCCCGGTTCTTTTTGTCAAGACCGACCTGTCCGGTGCCCTGAATGAACTGCAGGACGAGGCAG
CGCGGCTATCGTGGCTGGCCACGACGGGCGTTCCTTGCGCAGCTGTGCTCGACGTTGTCACTGAAGCGGG
AAGGGACTGGCTGCTATTGGGCGAAGTGCCGGGGCAGGATCTCCTGTCATCTCACCTTGCTCCTGCCGAG
AAAGTATCCATCATGGCTGATGCAATGCGGCGGCTGCATACGCTTGATCCGGCTACCTGCCCATTCGACC
ACCAAGCGAAACATCGCATCGAGCGAGCACGTACTCGGATGGAAGCCGGTCTTGTCGATCAGGATGATCT
GGACGAAGAGCATCAGGGGCTCGCGCCAGCCGAACTGTTCGCCAGGCTCAAGGCGCGCATGCCCGACGGC
GAGGATCTCGTCGTGACCCATGGCGATGCCTGCTTGCCGAATATCATGGTGGAAAATGGCCGCTTTTCTG
GATTCATCGACTGTGGCCGGCTGGGTGTGGCGGACCGCTATCAGGACATAGCGTTGGCTACCCGTGATAT
TGCTGAAGAGCTTGGCGGCGAATGGGCTGACCGCTTCCTCGTGCTTTACGGTATCGCCGCTCCCGATTCG
CAGCGCATCGCCTTCTATCGCCTTCTTGACGAGTTCTTCTGAGCGGGACTCTGGGGTTCGAAATGACCGA
CCAAGCGACGCCCAACCTGCCATCACGAGATTTCGATTCCACCGCCGCCTTCTATGAAAGGTTGGGCTTC
GGAATCGTTTTCCGGGACGCCGGCTGGATGATCCTCCAGCGCGGGGATCTCATGCTGGAGTTCTTCGCCC
ACCCCAACTTGTTTATTGCAGCTTATAATGGTTACAAATAAAGCAATAGCATCACAAATTTCACAAATAA
AGCATTTTTTTCACTGCATTCTAGTTGTGGTTTGTCCAAACTCATCAATGTATCTTATCATGTCTGTATA
CCGTCGACCTCTAGCTAGAGCTTGGCGTAATCATGGTCATAGCTGTTTCCTGTGTGAAATTGTTATCCGC
TCACAATTCCACACAACATACGAGCCGGAAGCATAAAGTGTAAAGCCTGGGGTGCCTAATGAGTGAGCTA
ACTCACATTAATTGCGTTGCGCTCACTGCCCGCTTTCCAGTCGGGAAACCTGTCGTGCCAGCTGCATTAA
TGAATCGGCCAACGCGCGGGGAGAGGCGGTTTGCGTATTGGGCGCTCTTCCGCTTCCTCGCTCACTGACT
CGCTGCGCTCGGTCGTTCGGCTGCGGCGAGCGGTATCAGCTCACTCAAAGGCGGTAATACGGTTATCCAC
AGAATCAGGGGATAACGCAGGAAAGAACATGTGAGCAAAAGGCCAGCAAAAGGCCAGGAACCGTAAAAAG
GCCGCGTTGCTGGCGTTTTTCCATAGGCTCCGCCCCCCTGACGAGCATCACAAAAATCGACGCTCAAGTC
AGAGGTGGCGAAACCCGACAGGACTATAAAGATACCAGGCGTTTCCCCCTGGAAGCTCCCTCGTGCGCTC
TCCTGTTCCGACCCTGCCGCTTACCGGATACCTGTCCGCCTTTCTCCCTTCGGGAAGCGTGGCGCTTTCT
CATAGCTCACGCTGTAGGTATCTCAGTTCGGTGTAGGTCGTTCGCTCCAAGCTGGGCTGTGTGCACGAAC
CCCCCGTTCAGCCCGACCGCTGCGCCTTATCCGGTAACTATCGTCTTGAGTCCAACCCGGTAAGACACGA
CTTATCGCCACTGGCAGCAGCCACTGGTAACAGGATTAGCAGAGCGAGGTATGTAGGCGGTGCTACAGAG
TTCTTGAAGTGGTGGCCTAACTACGGCTACACTAGAAGAACAGTATTTGGTATCTGCGCTCTGCTGAAGC
CAGTTACCTTCGGAAAAAGAGTTGGTAGCTCTTGATCCGGCAAACAAACCACCGCTGGTAGCGGTGGTTT
TTTTGTTTGCAAGCAGCAGATTACGCGCAGAAAAAAAGGATCTCAAGAAGATCCTTTGATCTTTTCTACG
GGGTCTGACGCTCAGTGGAACGAAAACTCACGTTAAGGGATTTTGGTCATGAGATTATCAAAAAGGATCT
TCACCTAGATCCTTTTAAATTAAAAATGAAGTTTTAAATCAATCTAAAGTATATATGAGTAAACTTGGTC
TGACAGTTACCAATGCTTAATCAGTGAGGCACCTATCTCAGCGATCTGTCTATTTCGTTCATCCATAGTT
GCCTGACTCCCCGTCGTGTAGATAACTACGATACGGGAGGGCTTACCATCTGGCCCCAGTGCTGCAATGA
TACCGCGAGACCCACGCTCACCGGCTCCAGATTTATCAGCAATAAACCAGCCAGCCGGAAGGGCCGAGCG
CAGAAGTGGTCCTGCAACTTTATCCGCCTCCATCCAGTCTATTAATTGTTGCCGGGAAGCTAGAGTAAGT
AGTTCGCCAGTTAATAGTTTGCGCAACGTTGTTGCCATTGCTACAGGCATCGTGGTGTCACGCTCGTCGT
TTGGTATGGCTTCATTCAGCTCCGGTTCCCAACGATCAAGGCGAGTTACATGATCCCCCATGTTGTGCAA
AAAAGCGGTTAGCTCCTTCGGTCCTCCGATCGTTGTCAGAAGTAAGTTGGCCGCAGTGTTATCACTCATG
GTTATGGCAGCACTGCATAATTCTCTTACTGTCATGCCATCCGTAAGATGCTTTTCTGTGACTGGTGAGT
ACTCAACCAAGTCATTCTGAGAATAGTGTATGCGGCGACCGAGTTGCTCTTGCCCGGCGTCAATACGGGA
TAATACCGCGCCACATAGCAGAACTTTAAAAGTGCTCATCATTGGAAAACGTTCTTCGGGGCGAAAACTC
TCAAGGATCTTACCGCTGTTGAGATCCAGTTCGATGTAACCCACTCGTGCACCCAACTGATCTTCAGCAT
CTTTTACTTTCACCAGCGTTTCTGGGTGAGCAAAAACAGGAAGGCAAAATGCCGCAAAAAAGGGAATAAG
GGCGACACGGAAATGTTGAATACTCATACTCTTCCTTTTTCAATATTATTGAAGCATTTATCAGGGTTAT
TGTCTCATGAGCGGATACATATTTGAATGTATTTAGAAAAATAAACAAATAGGGGTTCCGCGCACATTTC
CCCGAAAAGTGCCACCTGACGTC
